>Addgene plasmid #222055 | pVP225 | addgene full sequence | sequence record 437931 | Addgene NGS Result
GACGAAAGGGCCTCGTGATACGCCTATTTTTATAGGTTAATGTCATGATAATAATGGTTTCTTAGACGTC
AGGTGGCACTTTTCGGGGAAATGTGCGCGGAACCCCTATTTGTTTATTTTTCTAAATACATTCAAATATG
TATCCGCTCATGAGACAATAACCCTGATAAATGCTTCAATAATATTGAAAAAGGAAGAGTATGAGTATTC
AACATTTCCGTGTCGCCCTTATTCCCTTTTTTGCGGCATTTTGCCTTCCTGTTTTTGCTCACCCAGAAAC
GCTGGTGAAAGTAAAAGATGCTGAAGATCAGTTGGGTGCACGAGTGGGTTACATCGAACTGGATCTCAAC
AGCGGTAAGATCCTTGAGAGTTTTCGCCCCGAAGAACGTTTTCCAATGATGAGCACTTTTAAAGTTCTGC
TATGTGGCGCGGTATTATCCCGTATTGACGCCGGGCAAGAGCAACTCGGTCGCCGCATACACTATTCTCA
GAATGACTTGGTTGAGTACTCACCAGTCACAGAAAAGCATCTTACGGATGGCATGACAGTAAGAGAATTA
TGCAGTGCTGCCATAACCATGAGTGATAACACTGCGGCCAACTTACTTCTGACAACGATCGGAGGACCGA
AGGAGCTAACCGCTTTTTTGCACAACATGGGGGATCATGTAACTCGCCTTGATCGTTGGGAACCGGAGCT
GAATGAAGCCATACCAAACGACGAGCGTGACACCACGATGCCTGTAGCAATGGCAACAACGTTGCGCAAA
CTATTAACTGGCGAACTACTTACTCTAGCTTCCCGGCAACAATTAATAGACTGGATGGAGGCGGATAAAG
TTGCAGGACCACTTCTGCGCTCGGCCCTTCCGGCTGGCTGGTTTATTGCTGATAAATCTGGAGCCGGTGA
GCGTGGCTCTCGAGGTATCATTGCAGCACTGGGGCCAGATGGTAAGCCCTCCCGTATCGTAGTTATCTAC
ACGACGGGGAGTCAGGCAACTATGGATGAACGAAATAGACAGATCGCTGAGATAGGTGCCTCACTGATTA
AGCATTGGTAACTGTCAGACCAAGTTTACTCATATATACTTTAGATTGATTTAAAACTTCATTTTTAATT
TAAAAGGATCTAGGTGAAGATCCTTTTTGATAATCTCATGACCAAAATCCCTTAACGTGAGTTTTCGTTC
CACTGAGCGTCAGACCCCGTAGAAAAGATCAAAGGATCTTCTTGAGATCCTTTTTTTCTGCGCGTAATCT
GCTGCTTGCAAACAAAAAAACCACCGCTACCAGCGGTGGTTTGTTTGCCGGATCAAGAGCTACCAACTCT
TTTTCCGAAGGTAACTGGCTTCAGCAGAGCGCAGATACCAAATACTGTTCTTCTAGTGTAGCCGTAGTTA
GGCCACCACTTCAAGAACTCTGTAGCACCGCCTACATACCTCGCTCTGCTAATCCTGTTACCAGTGGCTG
CTGCCAGTGGCGATAAGTCGTGTCTTACCGGGTTGGACTCAAGACGATAGTTACCGGATAAGGCGCAGCG
GTCGGGCTGAACGGGGGGTTCGTGCACACAGCCCAGCTTGGAGCGAACGACCTACACCGAACTGAGATAC
CTACAGCGTGAGCTATGAGAAAGCGCCACGCTTCCCGAAGGGAGAAAGGCGGACAGGTATCCGGTAAGCG
GCAGGGTCGGAACAGGAGAGCGCACGAGGGAGCTTCCAGGGGGAAACGCCTGGTATCTTTATAGTCCTGT
CGGGTTTCGCCACCTCTGACTTGAGCGTCGATTTTTGTGATGCTCGTCAGGGGGGCGGAGCCTATGGAAA
AACGCCAGCAACGCGGCCTTTTTACGGTTCCTGGCCTTTTGCTGGCCTTTTGCTCACATGTTCTTTCCTG
CGTTATCCCCTGATTCTGTGGATAACCGTATTACCGCCTTTGAGTGAGCTGATACCGCTCGCCGCAGCCG
AACGACCGAGCGCAGCGAGTCAGTGAGCGAGGAAGCGGAAGAGCGCCCAATACGCAAACCGCCTCTCCCC
GCGCGTTGGCCGATTCATTAATGCAGCTGGCACGACAGGTTTCCCGACTGGAAAGCGGGCAGTGAGCGCA
ACGCAATTAATGTGAGTTAGCTCACTCATTAGGCACCCCAGGCTTTACACTTTATGCTTCCGGCTCGTAT
GTTGTGTGGAATTGTGAGCGGATAACAATTTCACACGAGCTATTTAGGTGACACTATAGAAGTGAAGCTT
GGTCTCAACCTCCTTCATCCTTATCGAAGCTTGCTGCCAATGATTAGGATTATTGCTCAGTGAGACCGAA
TTCTCGCCCTATAGTGAGTCGTATTACCTGGCCGTCGTTTTACAACGTCGTGACTGGGAAAACCCTGGCG
TTACCCAACTTAATCGCCTTGCAGCACATCCCCCTTTCGCCAGCTGGCGTAATAGCGAAGAGGCCCGCAC
CGATCGCCCTTCCCAACAGTTGCGCAGCCTGAATGGCGAATGGCGCCTGATGCGGTATTTTCTCCTTACG
CATCTGTGCGGTATTTCACACCGCATATGGTGCACTCTCAGTACAATCTGCTCTGATGCCGCATAGTTAA
GCCAGCCCCGACACCCGCCAACACCCGCTGACGCGCCCTGACGGGCTTGTCTGCTCCCGGCATCCGCTTA
CAGACAAGCTGTGACCGTCTCCGGGAGCTGCATGTGTCAGAGGTTTTCACCGTCATCACCGAAACGCGCG
A
Features (pLannotate 1.2.2; 12 found; start..end, strand, type, name):
     96..200     +  promoter       AmpR promoter: bla
    201..1061    +  CDS            AmpR: β-lactamase; bla; confers resistance to ampicillin, carbenicillin, and related antibiotics
   1232..1820    +  rep_origin     ori: high-copy-number ColE1/pMB1/pBR322/pUC origin of replication
   2003..2095    +  CDS            lacI (fragment): lac repressor; lacI; The lac repressor binds to the lac operator to inhibit transcription in E. coli. This inhibition can be relieved by adding lactose or isopropyl-β-D-thiogalactopyranoside (IPTG).
   2108..2129    +  protein_bind   CAP binding site: CAP binding activates transcription in the presence of cAMP. E. coli catabolite activator protein
   2144..2174    +  promoter       lac promoter: promoter for the E. coli lac operon
   2182..2198    +  protein_bind   lac operator: The lac repressor binds to the lac operator to inhibit transcription in E. coli. This inhibition can be relieved by adding lactose or isopropyl-β-D-thiogalactopyranoside (IPTG). lac repressor encoded by lacI
   2212..2230    +  promoter       SP6 promoter: promoter for bacteriophage SP6 RNA polymerase
   2318..2336    -  promoter       T7 promoter: promoter for bacteriophage T7 RNA polymerase
   2338..2490    +  CDS            lacZα (fragment): LacZα fragment of β-galactosidase; lacZ fragment
   2496..2595    -  misc_feature   bom (fragment): basis of mobility region from pBR322
   2697..1       -  CDS            rop (fragment) (across the origin): Rop protein, which maintains plasmids at low copy number; rop
