[The description below was written by a language model from this plasmid's Addgene catalogue record and pLannotate feature annotations shown in this document.]
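Description:
pVP225 is a small (about 2.7 kb) GreenGate-compatible entry module built on the pGGC000 backbone and intended for Golden Gate assembly of plant expression constructs. It is maintained in E. coli as a high-copy plasmid through a ColE1/pUC-type origin and selected with ampicillin via the bla gene and its native promoter. The rest of the annotated backbone is typical cloning-vector residue: a lacI fragment, CAP binding site, lac promoter and operator, a lacZα fragment, and partial bom and rop sequences. None of these appear to play a role beyond being carried over from the parental vector.

The payload is a synthetic "filler" sequence with no coding or regulatory function recorded. It received no annotation of its own, but by position it most likely lies in the short interval between the flanking SP6 and T7 promoters, which leaves room for only a few dozen bases. The plasmid is described as an "AD bridge" module. In GreenGate nomenclature, modules are defined by their lettered overhangs, so the name implies that the filler carries A and D ends and stands in for the consecutive slots normally filled by separate modules between those positions. This lets an assembly close without supplying functional parts there. The record does not give the overhangs, the type IIS sites or the filler length, so these details are inferred from the name rather than documented. The construct belongs to a toolkit that extends GreenGate cloning toward multiplexed assemblies, where such bridging pieces act as inert spacers or placeholders.
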