Addgene plasmid #222055: pVP225
Purpose: GreenGate AD bridge module containing filler sequence.
Depositing lab: Wayne Parrott. Depositing organization: University of Georgia. Publication: MultiGreen: A multiplexing architecture for GreenGate cloning. Pennetti VJ, LaFayette PR, Parrott WA. PLoS One. 2024 Sep 18;19(9):e0306008. doi: 10.1371/journal.pone.0306008. eCollection 2024. PubMed 39292669.
Backbone
  Vector backbone: pGGC000
  Vector type: Synthetic Biology ; GreenGate compatible cloning vector
Growth in bacteria
  Bacterial resistance: Ampicillin, 100 μg/mL
  Growth temperature: 37°C
  Growth strain: DH5alpha
  Copy number: High Copy
Gene/Insert
  Gene/Insert name: Filler
  Species: Synthetic
  Cloning method: Golden Gate
  Sequencing primers: 5′ n/a
Terms and licenses: Academic/Nonprofit Terms; Industry Terms
How to cite: pVP225 was a gift from Wayne Parrott (Addgene plasmid # 222055 ; http://n2t.net/addgene:222055 ; RRID:Addgene_222055)
